>Addgene plasmid #46278 | pEYFPN3/GgVcl 1-1066 (YFP at C term) | depositor full sequence | sequence record 65185 | pEYFPN3/GgVcl 1-1066 (YFP at C term) sequence 7924 bps
TAGTTATTAATAGTAATCAATTACGGGGTCATTAGTTCATAGCCCATATATGGAGTTCCGCGTTACATAA
CTTACGGTAAATGGCCCGCCTGGCTGACCGCCCAACGACCCCCGCCCATTGACGTCAATAATGACGTATG
TTCCCATAGTAACGCCAATAGGGACTTTCCATTGACGTCAATGGGTGGAGTATTTACGGTAAACTGCCCA
CTTGGCAGTACATCAAGTGTATCATATGCCAAGTACGCCCCCTATTGACGTCAATGACGGTAAATGGCCC
GCCTGGCATTATGCCCAGTACATGACCTTATGGGACTTTCCTACTTGGCAGTACATCTACGTATTAGTCA
TCGCTATTACCATGGTGATGCGGTTTTGGCAGTACATCAATGGGCGTGGATAGCGGTTTGACTCACGGGG
ATTTCCAAGTCTCCACCCCATTGACGTCAATGGGAGTTTGTTTTGGCACCAAAATCAACGGGACTTTCCA
AAATGTCGTAACAACTCCGCCCCATTGACGCAAATGGGCGGTAGGCGTGTACGGTGGGAGGTCTATATAA
GCAGAGCTGGTTTAGTGAACCGTCAGATCCGCTAGCGCTACCGGACTCAGATCTCGAGCTCAAGCTTCGA
ATTCCGGCCCCCCCTGCCCCGCCGCCGCCATGCCCGTCTTCCACACGCGCACCATCGAGAGCATCTTGGA
GCCCGTGGCTCAGCAGATCTCCCACCTGGTCATCATGCACGAGGAGGGGGAGGTAGACGGCAAGGCCATC
CCGGACCTCACCGCCCCCGTGTCGGCCGTGCAGGCCGCTGTCAGCAACCTGGTGCGGGTTGGAAAAGAAA
CTGTGCAGACAACAGAAGACCAGATCTTGAAAAGGGATATGCCACCAGCATTCATCAAAGTAGAGAATGC
CTGCACCAAGCTCGTTCGAGCAGCCCAGATGCTGCAAGCAGATCCTTATTCAGTACCAGCTCGTGACTAC
CTAATTGATGGATCAAGAGGCATCCTTTCTGGAACATCAGACTTACTTCTGACATTTGATGAAGCGGAGG
TCCGTAAAATCATCCGTGTCTGCAAAGGAATATTGGAATATCTGACTGTGGCAGAAGTAGTAGAGACTAT
GGAGGATTTGGTGACATATACAAAGAATCTAGGGCCAGGAATGACAAAGATGGCGAAAATGATCGATGAG
AGACAACAGGAATTAACTCATCAGGAACATAGGGTTATGCTGGTGAACTCCATGAATACTGTGAAGGAGC
TATTGCCTGTACTTATTTCAGCTATGAAGATCTTTGTAACCACAAAAAACACTAAAAGCCAGGGAATAGA
AGAGGCCTTGAAAAATCGCAATTTCACAGTAGAGAAAATGAGTGCTGAGATAAATGAAATAATCCGTGTA
TTACAACTCACTTCCTGGGATGAAGATGCCTGGGCCAGCAAGGACACTGAAGCCATGAAAAGAGCTTTAG
CCCTAATAGATTCAAAGATGAACCAGGCAAAAGGCTGGCTGAGAGATCCAAACGCACCTCCAGGGGATGC
TGGTGAGCAAGCAATAAGGCAGATCCTTGATGAAGCTGGAAAAGCAGGAGAATTGTGTGCAGGCAAAGAA
CGCAGGGAGATTCTGGGAACATGCAAAACTTTGGGCCAAATGACTGATCAACTTGCTGATCTCCGAGCTA
GAGGACAGGGTGCTACACCGATGGCAATGCAGAAGGCACAGCAGGTGTCACAAGGCCTGGATTTGCTCAC
TGCAAAAGTGGAGAATGCAGCCCGGAAATTGGAGGCCATGACAAACTCTAAGCAGGCTATTGCAAAGAAG
ATTGATGCTGCTCAGAACTGGCTTGCGGATCCCAACGGCGGAAGTGAAGGAGAAGAACACATTCGAGGAA
TTATGTCTGAAGCAAGGAAAGTTGCAGAATTGTGTGAGGAGCCTAAAGAAAGAGATGATATCCTTCGCTC
CTTGGGGGAAATCTCTGCTCTGACAGCTAAGCTGTCAGATCTGCGACGACATGGGAAAGGCGACTCTCCT
GAGGCCCGTGCATTGGCCAAGCAAATAGCTACATCACTTCAGAACTTACAGTCCAAAACAAACAGAGCTG
TAGCAAATACTAGGCCAGTTAAAGCTGCTGTCCATTTGGAGGGCAAGATTGAGCAAGCCCAGAGGTGGAT
AGATAATCCTACAGTTGATGATCGGGGAGTAGGCCAGGCAGCAATTCGGGGTTTGGTTGCAGAAGGTCGT
CGTCTAGCCAATGTCATGATGGGACCTTATCGTCAGGACCTGCTTGCCAAATGTGACCGTGTAGACCAGC
TGGCTGCTCAGCTTGCTGACCTTGCAGCAAGAGGGGAAGGAGAGTCTCCTCAGGCTAGGGCAATTGCTGC
TCAGCTTCAGGACTCCCTGAAGGATCTCAAAGCACGGATGCAAGAAGCAATGACCCAGGAGGTGTCTGAT
GTTTTCAGTGACACTACAACCCCTATTAAGTTGTTAGCAGTAGCAGCCACTGCTCCTTCTGATACTCCCA
ATAGAGAAGAGGTGTTTGAAGAAAGAGCAGCAAATTTTGAAAACCATGCTGCTAGACTGGGAGCAACAGC
AGAAAAAGCAGCTGCAGTTGGAACTGCTAATAAAACTACTGTGGAAGGCATTCAGGCAACAGTCAAATCT
GCAAGGGAGCTTACACCACAGGTAGTATCGGCTGCTCGAATCCTCCTGAGAAATCCTGGAAATCAAGCTG
CTTATGAGCATTTTGAGACAATGAAAAACCAATGGATTGATAATGTAGAAAAGATGACAGGGCTGGTGGA
TGAGGCCATCGATACCAAGTCTCTGTTGGATGCATCAGAAGAGGCTATTAAGAAGGATCTTGATAAATGC
AAAGTTGCAATGGCCAATATGCAACCTCAGATGCTGGTAGCTGGAGCCACCAGCATTGCTAGACGAGCGA
ACCGCATCCTGCTTGTGGCAAAACGGGAGGTTGAAAATTCAGAAGACCCTAAATTCAGGGAGGCTGTTAA
AGCAGCTTCTGATGAGCTGAGCAAAACCATATCACCGATGGTAATGGATGCTAAAGCTGTAGCAGGAAAT
ATCTCTGATCCTGGTTTGCAGAAGAGTTTCTTGGATTCTGGATACAGGATTCTGGGAGCTGTGGCCAAAG
TCAGAGAAGCCTTTCAGCCTCAGGAGCCAGACTTTCCCCCTCCTCCTCCTGACCTAGAGCATCTCCATCT
GACTGATGAGCTTGCTCCTCCAAAACCACCACTTCCAGAAGGTGAGGTTCCCCCACCCAGACCACCACCC
CCTGAAGAAAAAGATGAGGAGTTCCCAGAGCAGAAAGCAGGAGAAGCTATTAATCAGCCCATGATGATGG
CTGCTAGGCAGTTGCATGACGAGGCTCGGAAATGGTCTAGCAAGGGTAACGACATCATTGCTGCTGCTAA
ACGAATGGCGCTGCTCATGGCTGAGATGTCACGCCTGGTGCGAGGAGGCAGCGGAAACAAGCGTGCCCTC
ATCCAGTGTGCAAAAGATATTGCTAAGGCATCGGATGAAGTCACTCGATTGGCCAAAGAGGTGGCCAAGC
AATGTACTGATAAACGCATTAGAACAAACCTCTTACAGGTCTGTGAGCGAATCCCAACCATCAGCACGCA
GCTCAAAATTCTTTCCACAGTGAAAGCTACCATGCTGGGCAGGACTAACATCAGCGATGAAGAATCAGAA
CAGGCAACTGAGATGTTGGTTCATAACGCCCAGAACCTCATGCAGTCTGTGAAGGAAACTGTGAGAGAAG
CTGAAGCAGCATCCATTAAGATAAGAACAGATGCCGGATTCACTCTGCGCTGGGTCAGAAAGACCCCATG
GTATCAGGTCGACGGTACCATGGTGAGCAAGGGCGAGGAGCTGTTCACCGGGGTGGTGCCCATCCTGGTC
GAGCTGGACGGCGACGTAAACGGCCACAAGTTCAGCGTGTCCGGCGAGGGCGAGGGCGATGCCACCTACG
GCAAGCTGACCCTGAAGTTCATCTGCACCACCGGCAAGCTGCCCGTGCCCTGGCCCACCCTCGTGACCAC
CTTCGGCTACGGCCTGCAGTGCTTCGCCCGCTACCCCGACCACATGAAGCAGCACGACTTCTTCAAGTCC
GCCATGCCCGAAGGCTACGTCCAGGAGCGCACCATCTTCTTCAAGGACGACGGCAACTACAAGACCCGCG
CCGAGGTGAAGTTCGAGGGCGACACCCTGGTGAACCGCATCGAGCTGAAGGGCATCGACTTCAAGGAGGA
CGGCAACATCCTGGGGCACAAGCTGGAGTACAACTACAACAGCCACAACGTCTATATCATGGCCGACAAG
CAGAAGAACGGCATCAAGGTGAACTTCAAGATCCGCCACAACATCGAGGACGGCAGCGTGCAGCTCGCCG
ACCACTACCAGCAGAACACCCCCATCGGCGACGGCCCCGTGCTGCTGCCCGACAACCACTACCTGAGCTA
CCAGTCCGCCCTGAGCAAAGACCCCAACGAGAAGCGCGATCACATGGTCCTGCTGGAGTTCGTGACCGCC
GCCGGGATCACTCTCGGCATGGACGAGCTGTACAAGTAAAGCGGCCGCGACTCTAGATCATAATCAGCCA
TACCACATTTGTAGAGGTTTTACTTGCTTTAAAAAACCTCCCACACCTCCCCCTGAACCTGAAACATAAA
ATGAATGCAATTGTTGTTGTTAACTTGTTTATTGCAGCTTATAATGGTTACAAATAAAGCAATAGCATCA
CAAATTTCACAAATAAAGCATTTTTTTCACTGCATTCTAGTTGTGGTTTGTCCAAACTCATCAATGTATC
TTAAGGCGTAAATTGTAAGCGTTAATATTTTGTTAAAATTCGCGTTAAATTTTTGTTAAATCAGCTCATT
TTTTAACCAATAGGCCGAAATCGGCAAAATCCCTTATAAATCAAAAGAATAGACCGAGATAGGGT
[37 nt withheld, positions 4966-5002]
AAAGAACGTGGACTCCAACGTCAAAGG
[49 nt withheld, positions 5030-5078]
T
[91 nt withheld, positions 5080-5170]
G
[124 nt withheld, positions 5172-5295]
CAGGTGGCACTTTTCGGGGAAATGTGCGCGGAACCCCTATTTGTTTATTTTTCTAAATACATTCAAATAT
GTATCCGCTCATGAGACAATAACCCTGATAAATGCTTCAATAATATTGAAAAAGGAAGAGTCCTGAGGCG
GAAAGAACCAGCTGTGGAATGTGTGTCAGTTAGGGTGTGGAAAGTCCCCAGGCTCCCCAGCAGGCAGAAG
TATGCAAAGCATGCATCTCAATTAGTCAGCAACCAGGTGTGGAAAGTCCCCAGGCTCCCCAGCAGGCAGA
AGTATGCAAAGCATGCATCTCAATTAGTCAGCAACCATAGTCCCGCCCCTAACTCCGCCCATCCCGCCCC
TAACTCCGCCCAGTTCCGCCCATTCTCCGCCCCATGGCTGACTAATTTTTTTTATTTATGCAGAGGCCGA
GGCCGCCTCGGCCTCTGAGCTATTCCAGAAGTAGTGAGGAGGCTTTTTTGGAGGCCTAGGCTTTTGCAAA
GATCGATCAAGAGACAGGATGAGGATCGTTTCGCATGATTGAACAAGATGGATTGCACGCAGGTTCTCCG
GCCGCTTGGGTGGAGAGGCTATTCGGCTATGACTGGGCACAACAGACAATCGGCTGCTCTGATGCCGCCG
TGTTCCGGCTGTCAGCGCAGGGGCGCCCGGTTCTTTTTGTCAAGACCGACCTGTCCGGTGCCCTGAATGA
ACTGCAAGACGAGGCAGCGCGGCTATCGTGGCTGGCCACGACGGGCGTTCCTTGCGCAGCTGTGCTCGAC
GTTGTCACTGAAGCGGGAAGGGACTGGCTGCTATTGGGCGAAGTGCCGGGGCAGGATCTCCTGTCATCTC
ACCTTGCTCCTGCCGAGAAAGTATCCATCATGGCTGATGCAATGCGGCGGCTGCATACGCTTGATCCGGC
TACCTGCCCATTCGACCACCAAGCGAAACATCGCATCGAGCGAGCACGTACTCGGATGGAAGCCGGTCTT
GTCGATCAGGATGATCTGGACGAAGAGCATCAGGGGCTCGCGCCAGCCGAACTGTTCGCCAGGCTCAAGG
CGAGCATGCCCGACGGCGAGGATCTCGTCGTGACCCATGGCGATGCCTGCTTGCCGAATATCATGGTGGA
AAATGGCCGCTTTTCTGGATTCATCGACTGTGGCCGGCTGGGTGTGGCGGACCGCTATCAGGACATAGCG
TTGGCTACCCGTGATATTGCTGAAGAGCTTGGCGGCGAATGGGCTGACCGCTTCCTCGTGCTTTACGGTA
TCGCCGCTCCCGATTCGCAGCGCATCGCCTTCTATCGCCTTCTTGACGAGTTCTTCTGAGCGGGACTCTG
GGGTTCGAAATGACCGACCAAGCGACGCCCAACCTGCCATCACGAGATTTCGATTCCACCGCCGCCTTCT
ATGAAAGGTTGGGCTTCGGAATCGTTTTCCGGGACGCCGGCTGGATGATCCTCCAGCGCGGGGATCTCAT
GCTGGAGTTCTTCGCCCACCCTAGGGGGAGGCTAACTGAAACACGGAAGGAGACAATACCGGAAGGAACC
CGCGCTATGACGGCAATAAAAAGACAGAATAAAACGCACGGTGTTGGGTCGTTTGTTCATAAACGCGGGG
TTCGGTCCCAGGGCTGGCACTCTGTCGATACCCCACCGAGACCCCATTGGGGCCAATACGCCCGCGTTTC
TTCCTTTTCCCCACCCCACCCCCCAAGTTCGGGTGAAGGCCCAGGGCTCGCAGCCAACGTCGGGGCGGCA
GGCCCTGCCATAGCCTCAGGTTACTCATATATACTTTAGATTGATTTAAAACTTCATTTTTAATTTAAAA
GGATCTAGGTGAAGATCCTTTTTGATAATCTCATGACCAAAATCCCTTAACGTGAGTTTTCGTTCCACTG
AGCGTCAGACCCCGTAGAAAAGATCAAAGGATCTTCTTGAGATCCTTTTTTTCTGCGCGTAATCTGCTGC
TTGCAAACAAAAAAACCACCGCTACCAGCGGTGGTTTGTTTGCCGGATCAAGAGCTACCAACTCTTTTTC
CGAAGGTAACTGGCTTCAGCAGAGCGCAGATACCAAATACTGTCCTTCTAGTGTAGCCGTAGTTAGGCCA
CCACTTCAAGAACTCTGTAGCACCGCCTACATACCTCGCTCTGCTAATCCTGTTACCAGTGGCTGCTGCC
AGTGGCGATAAGTCGTGTCTTACCGGGTTGGACTCAAGACGATAGTTACCGGATAAGGCGCAGCGGTCGG
GCTGAACGGGGGGTTCGTGCACACAGCCCAGCTTGGAGCGAACGACCTACACCGAACTGAGATACCTACA
GCGTGAGCTATGAGAAAGCGCCACGCTTCCCGAAGGGAGAAAGGCGGACAGGTATCCGGTAAGCGGCAGG
GTCGGAACAGGAGAGCGCACGAGGGAGCTTCCAGGGGGAAACGCCTGGTATCTTTATAGTCCTGTCGGGT
TTCGCCACCTCTGACTTGAGCGTCGATTTTTGTGATGCTCGTCAGGGGGGCGGAGCCTATGGAAAAACGC
CAGCAACGCGGCCTTTTTACGGTTCCTGGCCTTTTGCTGGCCTTTTGCTCACATGTTCTTTCCTGCGTTA
TCCCCTGATTCTGTGGATAACCGTATTACCGCCATGCAT
Features (pLannotate 1.2.2; 15 found; start..end, strand, type, name):
     61..364     +  enhancer       CMV enhancer: human cytomegalovirus immediate early enhancer
    365..568     +  promoter       CMV promoter: human cytomegalovirus (CMV) immediate early promoter
    591..634     +  misc_feature   MCS (fragment): multiple cloning site
    660..3857    +  CDS            Vcl: VINC_MOUSE - Experimental evidence at protein level: Swiss-Prot protein existence level 1. Actin filament (F-actin)-binding protein involved in cell- matrix adhesion and cell-cell adhesion. Regulates cell-surface E- cadherin expression and potentiates mechanosensing by the E-cadherin complex. May also play important roles in cell morphology and locomotion (By similarity). From Mus musculus (Mouse).
   3870..4589    +  CDS            EYFP: enhanced YFP mammalian codon-optimized
   4606..4689    +  CDS            large T antigen (fragment): large T antigen from SV40 (simian virus 40)
   4712..4833    +  polyA_signal   SV40 poly(A) signal: SV40 polyadenylation signal
   4867..5295    -  rep_origin     f1 ori (sequence partly withheld): f1 bacteriophage origin of replication; arrow indicates direction of (+) strand synthesis
   5322..5426    +  promoter       AmpR promoter: bla
   5428..5785    +  promoter       SV40 promoter: SV40 enhancer and early promoter
   5820..6614    +  CDS            NeoR/KanR: aminoglycoside phosphotransferase from Tn5; aph(3')-II (or nptII); confers resistance to neomycin, kanamycin, and G418 (Geneticin®)
   6635..6787    +  CDS            ble (fragment): BLE_KLEPN - Experimental evidence at protein level: Swiss-Prot protein existence level 1. Binding protein with a strong affinity to the bleomycin family of antibiotics. Binds to CL990; an antimitotic-antibiotic compound. From Klebsiella pneumoniae.
   6846..6893    +  polyA_signal   HSV TK poly(A) signal: herpes simplex virus thymidine kinase polyadenylation signal (Cole and Stacy, 1985)
   6984..7000    -  polyA_signal   bGH poly(A) signal (fragment): bovine growth hormone polyadenylation signal
   7222..7810    +  rep_origin     ori: high-copy-number ColE1/pMB1/pBR322/pUC origin of replication
