[The description below was written by a language model from this plasmid's Addgene catalogue record and pLannotate feature annotations shown in this document.]
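Description:
pEYFPN3/GgVcl 1-1066 (YFP at C term) is a 7.9 kb mammalian expression plasmid built on the pEYFP-N3 backbone. It carries chicken (Gallus gallus) vinculin, residues 1-1066, fused in frame to EYFP at its C terminus. The vinculin coding sequence was cloned between the EcoRI and SalI sites of the multiple cloning site, and both sites are retained. It lies downstream of the human cytomegalovirus immediate-early enhancer and promoter. The EYFP open reading frame follows directly, and the transcript is terminated by the SV40 polyadenylation signal. The automated annotation labels the roughly 3.2 kb insert by its closest database match, mouse vinculin, but the catalogue record gives the species as chicken. This probably reflects the high conservation of the protein rather than a true discrepancy.

The plasmid replicates in E. coli from a high-copy ColE1/pUC-type origin, and it also carries an f1 origin for single-stranded DNA production. A single Tn5 aminoglycoside phosphotransferase gene (NeoR/KanR) provides selection in both hosts. A bacterial promoter drives it for kanamycin resistance, and the SV40 enhancer/early promoter drives it for G418 selection of transfected mammalian cells, with the HSV TK polyadenylation signal at its 3' end. The short large T antigen, ble and bGH poly(A) fragments in the feature table appear to be backbone remnants or partial matches rather than functional elements.

The construct expresses fluorescently tagged vinculin, an F-actin-binding protein of cell-matrix and cell-cell adhesions, for live-cell imaging. The associated publication examined the spatial distribution and functional significance of activated vinculin in living cells.
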