Addgene plasmid #46278: pEYFPN3/GgVcl 1-1066 (YFP at C term)
Depositing lab: Susan Craig. Depositing organization: Johns Hopkins University and School of Medicine. Publication: Spatial distribution and functional significance of activated vinculin in living cells. Chen H, Cohen DM, Choudhury DM, Kioka N, Craig SW. J Cell Biol. 2005 May 9;169(3):459-70. 10.1083/jcb.200410100 PubMed 15883197.
Backbone
  Vector backbone: pEYFP-N3
  Backbone manufacturer: Clonetech
  Backbone size w/o insert (bp): 4700
  Total vector size (bp): 7924
  Vector type: Mammalian Expression
  Selectable markers: Neomycin (select with G418)
Growth in bacteria
  Bacterial resistance: Kanamycin, 50 μg/mL
  Growth temperature: 37°C
  Growth strain: DH5alpha
  Copy number: Unknown
Gene/Insert
  Gene/Insert name: Vcl 1-1066 (alt names: Vinculin; Vcl)
  Species: G. gallus (chicken)
  Entrez Gene: VCL (a.k.a. VINC1)
  Promoter: CMV
  Tag / fusion protein: EYFP (C terminal on backbone)
  Cloning method: Restriction Enzyme; 5′ cloning site EcoRI (not destroyed); 3′ cloning site SalI (not destroyed)
  Sequencing primers: 5′ CMV-F; 3′ EGFP-N
Terms and licenses: Academic/Nonprofit Terms; Industry Terms: Not Available to Industry
How to cite: pEYFPN3/GgVcl 1-1066 (YFP at C term) was a gift from Susan Craig (Addgene plasmid # 46278 ; http://n2t.net/addgene:46278 ; RRID:Addgene_46278)
