>Addgene plasmid #46278 | pEYFPN3/GgVcl 1-1066 (YFP at C term) | addgene partial sequence | sequence record 66915 | EGFP_N
GCTCCTCGCCCTTGCTCACCATGGTACCGTCGACCTGATACCATGGGGTCTTTCTGACCCAGCGCAGAGT
GAATCCGGCATCTGTTCTTATCTTAATGGATGCTGCTTCAGCTTCTCTCACAGTTTCCTTCACAGACTGC
ATGAGGTTCTGGGCGTTATGAACCAACATCTCAGTTGCCTGTTCTGATTCTTCATCGCTGATGTTAGTCC
TGCCCAGCATGGTAGCTTTCACTGTGGAAAGAATTTTGAGCTGCGTGCTGATGGTTGGGATTCGCTCACA
GACCTGTAAGAGGTTTGTTCTAATGCGTTTATCAGTACATTGCTTGGCCACCTCTTTGGCCAATCGAGTG
ACTTCATCCGATGCCTTAGCAATATCTTTTGCACACTGGATGAGGGCACGCTTGTTTCCGCTGCCTCCTC
GCACCAGGCGTGACATCTCAGCCATGAGCAGCGCCATTCGTTTAGCAGCAGCAATGATGTCGTTACCCTT
GCTAGACCATTTCCGAGCCTCGTCATGCAACTGCCTAGCAGCCATCATCATGGGCTGATTAATAGCTTCT
CCTGCTTTCTGCTCTGGGAACTCCTCATCTTTTTCTTCAGGGGGTGGTGGTCTGGGTGGGGGAACCTCAC
CTTCTGGAAGTGGTGGTTTTGGAGGAGCAAGCTCATCAGTCAGATGGAGATGCTCTAGGTCAGGAGGAGG
AGGGGGAAAGTCTGGCTCCTGAGGCTGAAAGGCTTCTCTGACTTTGGCCACAGCTCCCAGAATCCTGTAT
CCAGAATCCAAGAAACTCTTCTGCAAACCAGGATCAGAGATATTTCCTGCTACAGCTTTAGCATCCATTA
CCATCGGTGATATGGTTTTGCTCAGCTCATCAGAAGCTGCTTTAACAGCCTCCCTGAATTTAGGGTCTTC
TGAATTTTCAACCTCCCGTTTTGCC
