>Addgene plasmid #46278 | pEYFPN3/GgVcl 1-1066 (YFP at C term) | addgene partial sequence | sequence record 66917 | SV40pA-R 5'-GAAATTTGTGATGCTATTGC-3'
AGCTGCAATAAACAAGTTAACAACAACAATTGCATTCATTTTATGTTTCAGGTTCAGGGGGAGGTGTGGG
AGGTTTTTTAAAGCAAGTAAAACCTCTACAAATGTGGTATGGCTGATTATGATCTAGAGTCGCGGCCGCT
TTACTTGTACAGCTCGTCCATGCCGAGAGTGATCCCGGCGGCGGTCACGAACTCCAGCAGGACCATGTGA
TCGCGCTTCTCGTTGGGGTCTTTGCTCAGGGCGGACTGGTAGCTCAGGTAGTGGTTGTCGGGCAGCAGCA
CGGGGCCGTCGCCGATGGGGGTGTTCTGCTGGTAGTGGTCGGCGAGCTGCACGCTGCCGTCCTCGATGTT
GTGGCGGATCTTGAAGTTCACCTTGATGCCGTTCTTCTGCTTGTCGGCCATGATATAGACGTTGTGGCTG
TTGTAGTTGTACTCCAGCTTGTGCCCCAGGATGTTGCCGTCCTCCTTGAAGTCGATGCCCTTCAGCTCGA
TGCGGTTCACCAGGGTGTCGCCCTCGAACTTCACCTCGGCGCGGGTCTTGTAGTTGCCGTCGTCCTTGAA
GAAGATGGTGCGCTCCTGGACGTAGCCTTCGGGCATGGCGGACTTGAAGAAGTCGTGCTGCTTCATGTGG
TCGGGGTAGCGGGCGTAGCACTGCAGGCCGTAGCCGAAGGTGGTCACGAGGGTGGGCCAGGGCACGGGCA
GCTTGCCGGTGGTGCAGATGAACTTCAGGGTCAGCTTGCCGTAGGTGGCATCGCCCTCGCCCTCGCCGGA
CACGCTGAACTTGTGGCCGTTTACGTCGCCGTCCAGCTCGACCAGGATGGGCACCACCCCGGTGAACAGC
TCCTCGCCCTTGCTCACCATGGTACCGTCGACCTGATACCATGGGGTCTTTCTGACCCAGCGCAGAGTGA
ATCCGGCATCTG
